>Addgene plasmid #62737 | FusionRed-FTR940-N-11 | depositor partial sequence | sequence record 103290 | CMV-F
GTCGAGCTAGTGACGTCAGATCCGCTAGCGCTACCGGACTCAGATCTCGAGCTCAAGCTTATGGGCATGG
CGCGACCACGGGGCGCGGGGCCCTGCAGCCCCGGGTTGGAGCGGGCTCCGCGCCGGAGCGTCGGGGAGCT
GCGCCTGCTCTTCGAAGCGGGCGGATCTGGATCGGATCCACCGGTCGCCACCATGGTGAGCGAGCTGATT
AAGGAGAACATGCCCATGAAGCTGTACATGGAGGGCACCGTGAACAACCACCACTTCAAGTGCACATCCG
AGGGCGAAGGCAAGCCCTACGAGGGCACCCAGACCATGAGAATCAAGGTCGTCGAGGGCGGCCCTCTCCC
CTTCGCCTTCGACATCCTGGCTACCAGCTTCATGTACGGCAGCAGAACCTTCATCAAGCACCCTCCGGGC
ATCCCCGACTTCTTTAAGCAGTCCTTCCCTGAGGGCTTCACATGGGAGAGAGTCACCACATACGAAGACG
GGGGCGTGCTGACCGCTACCCAGGACACCAGCCTCCAGGACGGCTGCCTCATCTACAACGTCAAGGTTAG
AGGGGTGAACTTCCCAGCCAACGGCCCTGTGATGCAGAAGAAAACACTCGGCTGGGAGGCCTCCACCGAG
ACGATGTACCCCGCTGACGGCGGCCTGGAAGGCGCATGTGACATGGCCCTGAAGCTCGTGGGCGGGGGCC
ACCTGATCTGCAACCTTGAGACCACATACAGATCCAAGAAACCCGCTACGAACCTCAAGATGCCCGGCGT
CTACAACGTGGACCACAGACTGAAAGAATCAAAGGAGGCCGACGATGAGACCTACGTCGAGCAGCACGAG
GTGGCTGTGGGCCAGATACTCTACTGGTGGCGCTGGTGATGGAGGTAAATGAGCGGCCGCGACTCTAGAT
CATAATCAGCCATACCACATTTGTAGAGGTTTTACTGCTTTAAAAACCTCCCACACTCCCCCTGACCTGA
AACATAAAATGATGCATGTGTGTACTGTTATTGCAGCTTATATGATACATAAGCATAGCATCACAAATTT
CACCAATAAGCATTTTTTCACTGCATCTAGTGTGGTTGTCAACTCATCATGTATCTTAAGGCGTAAGTGG
AGCGTTATATTTTTGTTAATTCCCGGTATTTGTTTAAATCCGCTCATTCACCATGGCGAAAGTCGCCATT
CCTTTATCCAGGAAATGATCGGACACATAAGT
