>Addgene plasmid #62737 | FusionRed-FTR940-N-11 | depositor partial sequence | sequence record 103291 | SV40-R
GTATACAACATATGGCCACAGGTCGCCCTCTTATTGAGCGGTCAATGACGGTAAATGGCCCGCTGGCATA
GGCCAGATAGCACTGACCTGTGGGAACTTTCTACTGGCAGATACCATTCTACGTATGTAGGTCATCGCTA
TTAACCATGGTGATGGCGGTTTGGCAGATACATCAATGGGCGGGGATAGCGGTTTGACTCCACGGGATTT
CCAAGTCTCCACCCCCATTGACGTCATGGGAGTTTGTTTGGCACCAAAATCAACGGGACTTTCCAAAATG
TCGTAACAACTCCGCCCCATTGACGCAAATGGGCGGTAGGCGTGTACGGTGGGAGGTCTATATAAGCAGA
GCTGGTTTAGTGAACCGTCAGATCCGCTAGCGCTACCGGACTCAGATCTCGAGCTCAAGCTTATGGGCAT
GGCGCGACCACGGGGCGCGGGGCCCTGCAGCCCCGGGTTGGAGCGGGCTCCGCGCCGGAGCGTCGGGGAG
CTGCGCCTGCTCTTCGAAGCGGGCGGATCTGGATCGGATCCACCGGTCGCCACCATGGTGAGCGAGCTGA
TTAAGGAGAACATGCCCATGAAGCTGTACATGGAGGGCACCGTGAACAACCACCACTTCAAGTGCACATC
CGAGGGCGAAGGCAAGCCCTACGAGGGCACCCAGACCATGAGAATCAAGGTCGTCGAGGGCGGCCCTCTC
CCCTTCGCCTTCGACATCCTGGCTACCAGCTTCATGTACGGCAGCAGAACCTTCATCAAGCACCCTCCGG
GCATCCCCGACTTCTTTAAGCAGTCCTTCCCTGAGGGCTTCACATGGGAGAGAGTCACCACATACGAAGA
CGGGGGCGTGCTGACCGCTACCCAGGACACCAGCCTCCAGGACGGCTGCCTCATCTACAACGTCAAGGTT
AGAGGGGTGAACTTCCCAGCCAACGGCCCTGTGATGCAGAAGAAAACACTCGGCTGGGAGGCCTCCACCG
AGACGATGTACCCCGCTGACGGCGGCCTGGAAGGCGCATGTGACATGGCCCTGAAGCTCGTGGGCGGGGG
CCACCTGATCTGCAACCTTGAGACCACATACAGATCCAAGAAACCCGCTACGAACCTCAAGATGCCCGGC
GTCTACAACGTGGACCACAGACTGGAAAGAATCAAGGAGGCCGACGATGAGACCTACGTCGAGCAGCACG
AGGTGGCTGTGGCCAGATACTCTACTGGTGGCGCTGGTGATGGAGGTAAATGAGCGGCCGCGACTCTAGA
TCATAATCAGCCATACCACATTGTAGAAGTTCCC
