>Addgene plasmid #62737 | FusionRed-FTR940-N-11 | addgene partial sequence | sequence record 127438 | CMV-F 5'-CGCAAATGGGCGGTAGGCGTG-3'
AGCTGGTTTAGTGAACCGTCAGATCCGCTAGCGCTACCGGACTCAGATCTCGAGCTCAAGCTTATGGGCA
TGGCGCGACCACGGGGCGCGGGGCCCTGCAGCCCCGGGTTGGAGCGGGCTCCGCGCCGGAGCGTCGGGGA
GCTGCGCCTGCTCTTCGAAGCGGGCGGATCTGGATCGGATCCACCGGTCGCCACCATGGTGAGCGAGCTG
ATTAAGGAGAACATGCCCATGAAGCTGTACATGGAGGGCACCGTGAACAACCACCACTTCAAGTGCACAT
CCGAGGGCGAAGGCAAGCCCTACGAGGGCACCCAGACCATGAGAATCAAGGTCGTCGAGGGCGGCCCTCT
CCCCTTCGCCTTCGACATCCTGGCTACCAGCTTCATGTACGGCAGCAGAACCTTCATCAAGCACCCTCCG
GGCATCCCCGACTTCTTTAAGCAGTCCTTCCCTGAGGGCTTCACATGGGAGAGAGTCACCACATACGAAG
ACGGGGGCGTGCTGACCGCTACCCAGGACACCAGCCTCCAGGACGGCTGCCTCATCTACAACGTCAAGGT
TAGAGGGGTGAACTTCCCAGCCAACGGCCCTGTGATGCAGAAGAAAACACTCGGCTGGGAGGCCTCCACC
GAGACGATGTACCCCGCTGACGGCGGCCTGGAAGGCGCATGTGACATGGCCCTGAAGCTCGTGGGCGGGG
GCCACCTGATCTGCAACCTTGAGACCACATACAGATCCAAGAAACCCGCTACGAACCTCAAGATGCCCGG
CGTCTACAACGTGGACCACAGACTGGAAAG
