[The description below was written by a language model from this plasmid's Addgene catalogue record.]
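Description:
FusionRed-FTR940-N-11 is a mammalian expression plasmid built on an N1-type cloning vector, in which an insert recorded as FTR940 is expressed from the CMV promoter as a fusion with the red fluorescent protein FusionRed. In the N1 arrangement the fluorescent protein lies downstream of the cloning site, so FusionRed is attached to the C terminus of FTR940. The "11" in the name probably refers to the length of the linker between the two parts, although the record does not say so. The depositor notes that FusionRed is the same protein as mKate2.7C, and gives excitation and emission maxima of 580 and 608 nm. No mutations are recorded in the insert. The record does not state the species of origin or the biological identity of FTR940, nor how it was cloned.

The plasmid is maintained in E. coli at high copy number under kanamycin selection. It also carries a neomycin resistance marker, so stably transfected mammalian cells can be selected with G418. The listed sequencing primers, one in the CMV promoter and one in the SV40 polyadenylation signal, indicate that the fusion transcript ends at an SV40 polyA signal.

The stated purpose is subcellular localization. The fusion is described as targeting the nucleus, specifically the nucleolus, so the construct serves as a red fluorescent nucleolar marker for imaging transfected mammalian cells. Its red emission should allow it to be combined with green or cyan labels in multicolour experiments. No feature table was supplied, so details such as the replication origin are not documented here.
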