Addgene plasmid #62737: FusionRed-FTR940-N-11
Purpose: Localization: Nuclear - Nucleolus, N1 Cloning Vector, Excitation:580, Emission:608
Depositing lab: Michael Davidson. Depositing organization: Florida State University, Tallahassee.
Backbone
  Vector backbone: N1 Cloning Vector
  Vector type: Mammalian Expression
  Selectable markers: Neomycin (select with G418)
Growth in bacteria
  Bacterial resistance: Kanamycin, 50 μg/mL
  Growth temperature: 37°C
  Growth strain: DH5alpha
  Copy number: High Copy
Gene/Insert
  Gene/Insert name: FTR940
  Mutation: none
  Promoter: CMV
  Tag / fusion protein: FusionRed (C terminal on backbone)
  Cloning method: Unknown
  Sequencing primers: 5′ CMV-F; 3′ SV40pA-R
Terms and licenses: Academic/Nonprofit Terms; Industry Terms
Depositor comments: mKate2.7C = FusionRed
How to cite: FusionRed-FTR940-N-11 was a gift from Michael Davidson (Addgene plasmid # 62737 ; http://n2t.net/addgene:62737 ; RRID:Addgene_62737)
